Addgene plasmid #13804: pLCP FLAG B55 alpha
Depositing lab: William Hahn. Depositing organization: Dana-Farber Cancer Institute. Publication: Identification of specific PP2A complexes involved in human cell transformation. Chen W, Possemato R, Campbell KT, Plattner CA, Pallas DC, Hahn WC. Cancer Cell. 2004 Feb . 5(2):127-36. 10.1016/S1535-6108(04)00026-1 PubMed 14998489.
Backbone
  Vector backbone: pLCP
  Vector type: Mammalian Expression, Retroviral
  Backbone size w/o insert (bp): 6500
  Selectable markers: GFP
Growth in bacteria
  Bacterial resistance: Ampicillin, 100 μg/mL
  Growth temperature: 37°C
  Growth strain: Stbl3
  Copy number: High Copy
Gene/Insert
  Gene/Insert name: PP2A B55 alpha Flag (alt name: PPP2R2A)
  Species: H. sapiens (human)
  Insert size (bp): 1368
  Entrez Gene: PPP2R2A (a.k.a. B55A, B55ALPHA, PR52A, PR55A, PR55alpha)
  Tag / fusion protein: Flag (N terminal on insert)
  Cloning method: Restriction Enzyme; 5′ cloning site Bgl II (destroyed during cloning); 3′ cloning site EcoRI (not destroyed)
  Sequencing primers: 5′ pLXSN
Terms and licenses: Academic/Nonprofit Terms; Industry Terms: Not Available to Industry
Depositor comments: Please note that this plasmid was previously named pMIG FLAG B55 alpha. NGS sequencing confirmed that this plasmid has the pLCP backbone instead of the pMIG backbone.
How to cite: pLCP FLAG B55 alpha was a gift from William Hahn (Addgene plasmid # 13804 ; http://n2t.net/addgene:13804 ; RRID:Addgene_13804)
