[The description below was written by a language model from this plasmid's Addgene catalogue record and pLannotate feature annotations shown in this document.]
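Description:
pLCP FLAG B55 alpha is a Moloney murine leukemia virus-based retroviral vector for stable expression of the human PP2A regulatory subunit B55 alpha (PPP2R2A) in mammalian cells. It is propagated in E. coli as a high-copy plasmid through a ColE1/pUC-type origin, with ampicillin selection provided by the β-lactamase gene and its own promoter. The proviral region is flanked by MMLV long terminal repeats and carries a packaging signal followed by a truncated gag segment lacking its start codon. Together these allow the transcript to be encapsidated when gag, pol and env are supplied in trans by packaging cells.

Downstream of the packaging region sits the PPP2R2A coding sequence with an N-terminal FLAG epitope, which allows detection or immunoprecipitation of the subunit. No separate internal promoter is annotated upstream of it, so it is presumably transcribed from the 5′ LTR. The annotation tool matched the insert to the pig orthologue, but the catalogue lists it as human. An SV40 enhancer/early promoter then drives bsr, the blasticidin S deaminase gene, which should permit blasticidin selection of transduced cells.

The record has some inconsistencies. The catalogue lists GFP as the selectable marker, but no GFP appears in the feature table. This is probably a holdover from the plasmid's earlier designation as a pMIG construct, since depositor notes say sequencing showed the backbone is actually pLCP. The sequenced record, at about 6.2 kb, is also smaller than the stated backbone and insert sizes combined. The associated publication concerns PP2A complexes in human cell transformation, which fits use of this vector to express tagged B55 alpha in such studies.
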