Features (pLannotate 1.2.2; 13 found; start..end, strand, type, name):
      3..472     +  LTR            LTR: long terminal repeat from Moloney murine leukemia virus
    596..870     +  misc_feature   MESV Ψ (fragment): packaging signal of murine embryonic stem cell virus
    937..1353    +  CDS            gag (truncated): truncated Moloney murine leukemia virus (MMLV) gag gene lacking the start codon
   1366..1386    +  CDS            3xFLAG (fragment): three tandem FLAG® epitope tags
   1451..2728    +  CDS            PPP2R2A: 2ABA_PIG - Experimental evidence at transcript level: Swiss-Prot protein existence level 2. The B regulatory subunit might modulate substrate selectivity and catalytic activity, and also might direct the localization of the catalytic enzyme to a particular subcellular compartment. Essential for serine/threonine-protein phosphatase 2A-mediated dephosphorylation of WEE1, preventing its ubiquitin-mediated proteolysis, increasing WEE1 protein levels, and promoting the G2/M checkpoint. From Sus scrofa (Pig).
   2765..3094    +  promoter       SV40 promoter: SV40 enhancer and early promoter
   3107..3526    +  CDS            bsr: BSR_BACCE - Experimental evidence at protein level: Swiss-Prot protein existence level 1. Catalyzes the deamination of the cytosine moiety of the antibiotics blasticidin S, cytomycin and acetylblasticidin S. From Bacillus cereus.
   3596..3717    +  LTR            3' LTR (ΔU3) (fragment): self-inactivating 3' long terminal repeat (LTR) from Moloney murine leukemia virus
   3718..4187    +  LTR            LTR: long terminal repeat from Moloney murine leukemia virus
   4253..4305    -  CDS            lacI (fragment): lac repressor; lacI; The lac repressor binds to the lac operator to inhibit transcription in E. coli. This inhibition can be relieved by adding lactose or isopropyl-β-D-thiogalactopyranoside (IPTG).
   4488..5076    -  rep_origin     ori: high-copy-number ColE1/pMB1/pBR322/pUC origin of replication
   5236..6096    -  CDS            AmpR: β-lactamase; bla; confers resistance to ampicillin, carbenicillin, and related antibiotics
   6097..6201    -  promoter       AmpR promoter: bla
>Addgene plasmid #13804 | pLCP FLAG B55 alpha | addgene full sequence | sequence record 467133 | Addgene NGS Result
GCCTGAATATGGGCCAAACAGGATATCTGTGGTAAGCAGTTCCTGCCCCGGCTCAGGGCCAAGAACAGAT
GGAACAGCTGAATATGGGCCAAACAGGATATCTGTGGTAAGCAGTTCCTGCCCCGGCTCAGGGCCAAGAA
CAGATGGTCCCCAGATGCGGTCCAGCCCTCAGCAGTTTCTAGAGAACCATCAGATGTTTCCAGGGTGCCC
CAAGGACCTGAAATGACCCTGTGCCTTATTTGAACTAACCAATCAGTTCGCTTCTCGCTTCTGTTCGCGC
GCTTCTGCTCCCCGAGCTCAATAAAAGAGCCCACAACCCCTCACTCGGGGCGCCAGTCCTCCGATTGACT
GAGTCGCCCGGGTACCCGTGTATCCAATAAACCCTCTTGCAGTTGCATCCGACTTGTGGTCTCGCTGTTC
CTTGGGAGGGTCTCCTCTGAGTGATTGACTACCCGTCAGCGGGGGTCTTTCATTTGGGGGCTCGTCCGGG
ATCGGGAGACCCCTGCCCAGGGACCACCGACCCACCACCGGGAGGCAAGCTGGCCAGCAACTTATCTGTG
TCTGTCCGATTGTCTAGTGTCTATGACTGATTTTATGCGCCTGCGTCGGTACTAGTTAGCTAACTAGCTC
TGTATCTGGCGGACCCGTGGTGGAACTGACGAGTTCTGAACACCCGGCCGCAACCCTGGGAGACGTCCCA
GGGACTTTGGGGGCCGTTTTTGTGGCCCGACCTGAGGAAGGGAGTCGATGTGGAATCCGACCCCGTCAGG
ATATGTGGTTCTGGTAGGAGACGAGAACCTAAAACAGTTCCCGCCTCCGTCTGAATTTTTGCTTTCGGTT
TGGAACCGAAGCCGCGCGTCTTGTCTGCTGCAGCGCTGCAGCATCGTTCTGTGTTGTCTCTGTCTGACTG
TGTTTCTGTATTTGTCTGAAAATTAGGGCCAGACTGTTACCACTCCCTTAAGTTTGACCTTAGGTCACTG
GAAAGATGTCGAGCGGATCGCTCACAACCAGTCGGTAGATGTCAAGAAGAGACGTTGGGTTACCTTCTGC
TCTGCAGAATGGCCAACCTTTAACGTCGGATGGCCGCGAGACGGCACCTTTAACCGAGACCTCATCACCC
AGGTTAAGATCAAGGTCTTTTCACCTGGCCCGCATGGACACCCAGACCAGGTCCCCTACATCGTGACCTG
GGAAGCCTTGGCTTTTGACCCCCCTCCCTGGGTCAAGCCCTTTGTACACCCTAAGCCTCCGCCTCCTCTT
CCTCCATCCGCCCCGTCTCTCCCCCTTGAACCTCCTCGTTCGACCCCGCCTCGATCCTCCCTTTATCCAG
CCCTCACTCCTTCTCTAGGCGCCGGCCGGATCCATGGACTACAAAGACGATGACGACAAGGCAGGAGCTG
GAGGAGGGAATGATATTCAGTGGTGTTTTTCTCAGGTGAAAGGAGCAGTAGATGATGATGTAGCAGAAGC
AGATATAATTTCTACAGTAGAATTTAATCATTCTGGAGAATTACTAGCAACAGGAGATAAAGGTGGTAGA
GTTGTCATCTTTCAACAGGAGCAGGAGAACAAAATCCAGTCTCATAGCAGAGGAGAATATAATGTTTACA
GCACCTTCCAGAGCCATGAACCAGAGTTTGACTACTTGAAAAGTTTAGAAATAGAAGAAAAGATCAACAA
AATTAGGTGGTTACCCCAGAAAAATGCTGCTCAGTTTTTATTGTCTACCAATGATAAAACAATAAAATTA
TGGAAAATCAGTGAAAGGGACAAAAGACCAGAAGGGTATAACTTGAAAGAGGAGGATGGAAGGTATAGAG
ATCCTACTACAGTTACTACACTACGAGTGCCAGTCTTTAGGCCTATGGATCTAATGGTTGAGGCCAGTCC
ACGAAGAATATTTGCCAATGCTCATACATATCACATCAACTCAATTTCTATTAATAGTGATTATGAAACA
TATTTATCTGCAGATGATTTGCGGATTAATCTTTGGCATCTGGAAATTACAGACAGGAGTTTTAACATTG
TGGATATCAAGCCTGCCAATATGGAAGAGCTAACAGAGGTGATTACAGCAGCAGAATTTCATCCAAACAG
CTGTAACACATTTGTATACAGCAGCAGTAAAGGAACTATTCGGCTATGTGACATGAGGGCATCTGCCCTC
TGTGATAGACATTCTAAATTGTTTGAAGAACCTGAAGATCCCAGTAACAGGTCATTTTTTTCCGAAATCA
TCTCCTCTATTTCGGATGTAAAATTCAGCCATAGTGGTCGATATATGATGACTAGAGACTATTTGTCAGT
CAAAATTTGGGACTTAAATATGGAAAACAGGCCTGTGGAAACATACCAGGTGCATGAATACCTCAGAAGT
AAACTCTGTTCACTGTATGAAAATGACTGCATATTTGACAAATTTGAATGTTGTTGGAATGGATCTGACA
GTGTTGTCATGACTGGATCTTACAATAATTTCTTCAGAATGTTTGACAGAAACACAAAGCGAGACATAAC
CCTAGAAGCATCGCGGGAAAACAATAAGCCTCGCACAGTTCTGAAGCCTCGCAAAGTCTGTGCAAGTGGC
AAGCGAAAGAAAGATGAAATAAGTGTTGACAGCCTAGACTTCAATAAGAAAATCCTTCACACAGCCTGGC
ACCCCAAGGAAAATATCATTGCCGTAGCTACTACAAACAATCTGTATATATTTCAAGACAAAGTGAATTA
GAATTCGCCAGCACAGTGGTCGACCCTGTGGAATGTGTGTCAGTTAGGGTGTGGAAAGTCCCCAGGCTCC
CCAGCAGGCAGAAGTATGCAAAGCATGCATCTCAATTAGTCAGCAACCAGGTGTGGAAAGTCCCCAGGCT
CCCCAGCAGGCAGAAGTATGCAAAGCATGCATCTCAATTAGTCAGCAACCATAGTCCCGCCCCTAACTCC
GCCCATCCCGCCCCTAACTCCGCCCAGTTCCGCCCATTCTCCGCCCCATGGCTGACTAATTTTTTTTATT
TATGCAGAGGCCGAGGCCGCCTCGGCCTCTGAGCTATTCCAGAAGTAGTGAGGAGGCTTTTTTGGAGGCC
TAGGCTTTTGCAAAAAGCTTAATACCATGAAAACATTTAACATTTCTCAACAGGATCTAGAATTAGTAGA
AGTAGCGACAGAGAAGATTACAATGCTTTATGAGGATAATAAACATCATGTGGGAGCGGCAATTCGTACG
AAAACAGGAGAAATCATTTCGGCAGTACATATTGAAGCGTATATAGGACGAGTAACTGTTTGTGCAGAAG
CCATTGCGATTGGTAGTGCAGTTTCGAATGGACAAAAGGATTTTGACACGATTGTAGCTGTTAGACACCC
TTATTCTGACGAAGTAGATAGAAGTATTCGAGTGGTAAGTCCTTGTGGTATGTGTAGGGAGTTGATTTCA
GACTATGCACCAGATTGTTTTGTGTTAATAGAAATGAATGGCAAGTTAGTCAAAACTACGATTGAAGAAC
TCATTCCACTCAAATATACCCGAAATTAAAAGTTTTACCATACCAAGCTCATCGATAAAATAAAAGATTT
TATTTAGTCTCCAGAAAAAGGGGGGAATGAAAGACCCCACCTGTAGGTTTGGCAAGCTAGCTTAAGTAAC
GCCATTTTGCAAGGCATGGAAAAATACATAACTGAGAATAGAGAAGTTCAGATCAAGGTCAGGAACAGAT
GGAACAGCTGAATATGGGCCAAACAGGATATCTGTGGTAAGCAGTTCCTGCCCCGGCTCAGGGCCAAGAA
CAGATGGAACAGCTGAATATGGGCCAAACAGGATATCTGTGGTAAGCAGTTCCTGCCCCGGCTCAGGGCC
AAGAACAGATGGTCCCCAGATGCGGTCCAGCCCTCAGCAGTTTCTAGAGAACCATCAGATGTTTCCAGGG
TGCCCCAAGGACCTGAAATGACCCTGTGCCTTATTTGAACTAACCAATCAGTTCGCTTCTCGCTTCTGTT
CGCGCGCTTCTGCTCCCCGAGCTCAATAAAAGAGCCCACAACCCCTCACTCGGGGCGCCAGTCCTCCGAT
TGACTGAGTCGCCCGGGTACCCGTGTATCCAATAAACCCTCTTGCAGTTGCATCCGACTTGTGGTCTCGC
TGTTCCTTGGGAGGGTCTCCTCTGAGTGATTGACTACCCGTCAGCGGGGGTCTTTCACATGCAGCATGTA
TCAAAATTAATTTGGTTTTTTTTCTTAAGTATTTACATTAAATGGCCATAGTTGCATTAATGAATCGGCC
AACGCGCGGGGAGAGGCGGTTTGCGTATTGGGCGCTCTTCCGCTTCCTCGCTCACTGACTCGCTGCGCTC
GGTCGTTCGGCTGCGGCGAGCGGTATCAGCTCACTCAAAGGCGGTAATACGGTTATCCACAGAATCAGGG
GATAACGCAGGAAAGAACATGTGAGCAAAAGGCCAGCAAAAGGCCAGGAACCGTAAAAAGGCCGCGTTGC
TGGCGTTTTTCCATAGGCTCCGCCCCCCTGACGAGCATCACAAAAATCGACGCTCAAGTCAGAGGTGGCG
AAACCCGACAGGACTATAAAGATACCAGGCGTTTCCCCCTGGAAGCTCCCTCGTGCGCTCTCCTGTTCCG
ACCCTGCCGCTTACCGGATACCTGTCCGCCTTTCTCCCTTCGGGAAGCGTGGCGCTTTCTCATAGCTCAC
GCTGTAGGTATCTCAGTTCGGTGTAGGTCGTTCGCTCCAAGCTGGGCTGTGTGCACGAACCCCCCGTTCA
GCCCGACCGCTGCGCCTTATCCGGTAACTATCGTCTTGAGTCCAACCCGGTAAGACACGACTTATCGCCA
CTGGCAGCAGCCACTGGTAACAGGATTAGCAGAGCGAGGTATGTAGGCGGTGCTACAGAGTTCTTGAAGT
GGTGGCCTAACTACGGCTACACTAGAAGAACAGTATTTGGTATCTGCGCTCTGCTGAAGCCAGTTACCTT
CGGAAAAAGAGTTGGTAGCTCTTGATCCGGCAAACAAACCACCGCTGGTAGCGGTGGTTTTTTTGTTTGC
AAGCAGCAGATTACGCGCAGAAAAAAAGGATCTCAAGAAGATCCTTTGATCTTTTCTACGGGGTCTGACG
CTCAGTGGAACGAAAACTCACGTTAAGGGATTTTGGTCATGAGATTATCAAAAAGGATCTTCACCTAGAT
CCTTTTGCGGCCGCAAATCAATCTAAAGTATATATGAGTAAACTTGGTCTGACAGTTACCAATGCTTAAT
CAGTGAGGCACCTATCTCAGCGATCTGTCTATTTCGTTCATCCATAGTTGCCTGACTCCCCGTCGTGTAG
ATAACTACGATACGGGAGGGCTTACCATCTGGCCCCAGTGCTGCAATGATACCGCGAGACCCACGCTCAC
CGGCTCCAGATTTATCAGCAATAAACCAGCCAGCCGGAAGGGCCGAGCGCAGAAGTGGTCCTGCAACTTT
ATCCGCCTCCATCCAGTCTATTAATTGTTGCCGGGAAGCTAGAGTAAGTAGTTCGCCAGTTAATAGTTTG
CGCAACGTTGTTGCCATTGCTACAGGCATCGTGGTGTCACGCTCGTCGTTTGGTATGGCTTCATTCAGCT
CCGGTTCCCAACGATCAAGGCGAGTTACATGATCCCCCATGTTGTGCAAAAAAGCGGTTAGCTCCTTCGG
TCCTCCGATCGTTGTCAGAAGTAAGTTGGCCGCAGTGTTATCACTCATGGTTATGGCAGCACTGCATAAT
TCTCTTACTGTCATGCCATCCGTAAGATGCTTTTCTGTGACTGGTGAGTACTCAACCAAGTCATTCTGAG
AATAGTGTATGCGGCGACCGAGTTGCTCTTGCCCGGCGTCAATACGGGATAATACCGCGCCACATAGCAG
AACTTTAAAAGTGCTCATCATTGGAAAACGTTCTTCGGGGCGAAAACTCTCAAGGATCTTACCGCTGTTG
AGATCCAGTTCGATGTAACCCACTCGTGCACCCAACTGATCTTCAGCATCTTTTACTTTCACCAGCGTTT
CTGGGTGAGCAAAAACAGGAAGGCAAAATGCCGCAAAAAAGGGAATAAGGGCGACACGGAAATGTTGAAT
ACTCATACTCTTCCTTTTTCAATATTATTGAAGCATTTATCAGGGTTATTGTCTCATGAGCGGATACATA
TTTGAATGTATTTAGAAAAATAAACAAATAGGGGTTCCGCGCACATTTCCCCGAAAAGTGCCACCTGCA
