>Addgene plasmid #13804 | pLCP FLAG B55 alpha | addgene partial sequence | sequence record 36123 | pLXSN-5
CCTCACTCCTTCTCTAGGCGCCGGCCGGATCCATGGACTACAAAGACGATGACGACAAGGCAGGAGCTGG
AGGAGGGAATGATATTCAGTGGTGTTTTTCTCAGGTGAAAGGAGCAGTAGATGATGATGTAGCAGAAGCA
GATATAATTTCTACAGTAGAATTTAATCATTCTGGAGAATTACTAGCAACAGGAGATAAAGGTGGTAGAG
TTGTCATCTTTCAACAGGAGCAGGAGAACAAAATCCAGTCTCATAGCAGAGGAGAATATAATGTTTACAG
CACCTTCCAGAGCCATGAACCAGAGTTTGACTACTTGAAAAGTTTAGAAATAGAAGAAAAGATCAACAAA
ATTAGGTGGTTACCCCAGAAAAATGCTGCTCAGTTTTTATTGTCTACCAATGATAAAACAATAAAATTAT
GGAAAATCAGTGAAAGGGACAAAAGACCAGAAGGGTATAACTTGAAAGAGGAGGATGGAAGGTATAGAGA
TCCTACTACAGTTACTACACTACGAGTGCCAGTCTTTAGGCCTATGGATCTAATGGTTGAGGCCAGTCCA
CGAAGAATATTTGCCAATGCTCATACATATCACATCAACTCAATTTCTATTAATAGTGATTATGAAACAT
ATTTATCTGCAGATGATTTGCGGATTAATCTTTGGCATCTGGAAATTACAGACAGGAGTTTTAACATTGT
GGATATCAAGCCTGCCAATATGGAAGAGCTAACAGAGGTGATTACAGCAGCAGAATTTCATCCAAACAGC
TGTAACACATTTGTATACAGCAGCAGTAAAGGAACTATTCGGCTATGTGACATGAGGGCATCTGCCCTCT
GTGATAGACATTCTAAATTGTTTTGA
